LOCUS       Exported 33477 bp ds-DNA circular SYN 19-JAN-2022
DEFINITION  Adenoviral vector for use in AdEasy System. .
ACCESSION   .
VERSION     .
KEYWORDS    pAdEasy-1
SOURCE      synthetic DNA construct
  ORGANISM  synthetic DNA construct
REFERENCE   1 (bases 1 to 33477)
  AUTHORS   He TC, Zhou S, da Costa LT, Yu J, Kinzler KW, Vogelstein B
  TITLE     A simplified system for generating recombinant adenoviruses.
  JOURNAL   Proc Natl Acad Sci U S A. 1998 Mar 3. 95(5):2509-14.
  PUBMED    9482916
REFERENCE   2 (bases 1 to 33477)
  AUTHORS   .
  TITLE     Direct Submission
  JOURNAL   Exported Jan 19, 2022 from SnapGene Server 1.1.58
            http://www.snapgene.com
FEATURES             Location/Qualifiers
     source          1..33477
                     /organism="synthetic DNA construct"
                     /mol_type="other DNA"
     promoter        183..287
                     /gene="bla"
                     /label=AmpR promoter
     CDS             288..1148
                     /codon_start=1
                     /gene="bla"
                     /product="beta-lactamase"
                     /label=AmpR
                     /note="confers resistance to ampicillin, carbenicillin, and
                     related antibiotics"
                     /translation="MSIQHFRVALIPFFAAFCLPVFAHPETLVKVKDAEDQLGARVGYI
                     ELDLNSGKILESFRPEERFPMMSTFKVLLCGAVLSRVDAGQEQLGRRIHYSQNDLVEYS
                     PVTEKHLTDGMTVRELCSAAITMSDNTAANLLLTTIGGPKELTAFLHNMGDHVTRLDRW
                     EPELNEAIPNDERDTTMPAAMATTLRKLLTGELLTLASRQQLIDWMEADKVAGPLLRSA
                     LPAGWFIADKSGAGERGSRGIIAALGPDGKPSRIVVIYTTGSQATMDERNRQIAEIGAS
                     LIKHW"
     primer_bind     complement(506..525)
                     /label=Amp-R
                     /note="Ampicillin resistance gene, reverse primer"
     rep_origin      1319..1907
                     /direction=RIGHT
                     /label=ori
                     /note="high-copy-number ColE1/pMB1/pBR322/pUC origin of
                     replication"
     primer_bind     1808..1827
                     /label=pBR322ori-F
                     /note="pBR322 origin, forward primer"
     primer_bind     2061..2078
                     /label=L4440
                     /note="L4440 vector, forward primer"
     misc_feature    2093..2233
                     /label=bom
                     /note="basis of mobility region from pBR322"
     primer_bind     complement(2159..2178)
                     /label=pRS-marker
                     /note="pRS vectors, use to sequence yeast selectable
                     marker"
     primer_bind     2319..2341
                     /label=pGEX 3'
                     /note="pGEX vectors, reverse primer"
     CDS             complement(2335..2526)
                     /codon_start=1
                     /gene="rop"
                     /product="Rop protein, which maintains plasmids at low copy
                     number"
                     /label=rop
                     /translation="MTKQEKTALNMARFIRSQTLTLLEKLNELDADEQADICESLHDHA
                     DELYRSCLARFGDDGENL"
     repeat_region   3817..3919
                     /label=ITR
                     /note="inverted terminal repeat of human adenovirus
                     serotype 5"
     regulatory      15380..15389
                     /regulatory_class="other"
                     /note="vertebrate consensus sequence for strong initiation
                     of translation (Kozak, 1987)"
     CDS             22861..22872
                     /codon_start=1
                     /product="Factor Xa recognition and cleavage site"
                     /label=Factor Xa site
                     /translation="IEGR"
     misc_feature    29965..30068
                     /label=Ad SA
                     /note="adenovirus major late transcript splice acceptor
                     (Friedrich and Soriano, 1991)"
ORIGIN
        1 gcttccatca aacgagttgg tgctcatggc ggcggcggct gctgcaaaac agatacaaaa
       61 ctacataaga cccccacctt atatattctt tcccaccctt aagctagttt cgaaatcgat
      121 tctagtttcg aagctgtcga agaattcgta gctagacagg tggcactttt cggggaaatg
      181 tgcgcggaac ccctatttgt ttatttttct aaatacattc aaatatgtat ccgctcatga
      241 gacaataacc ctgataaatg cttcaataat attgaaaaag gaagagtatg agtattcaac
      301 atttccgtgt cgcccttatt cccttttttg cggcattttg ccttcctgtt tttgctcacc
      361 cagaaacgct ggtgaaagta aaagatgctg aagatcagtt gggtgcacga gtgggttaca
      421 tcgaactgga tctcaacagc ggtaagatcc ttgagagttt tcgccccgaa gaacgttttc
      481 caatgatgag cacttttaaa gttctgctat gtggcgcggt attatcccgt gttgacgccg
      541 ggcaagagca actcggtcgc cgcatacact attctcagaa tgacttggtt gagtactcac
      601 cagtcacaga aaagcatctt acggatggca tgacagtaag agaattatgc agtgctgcca
      661 taaccatgag tgataacact gcggccaact tacttctgac aacgatcgga ggaccgaagg
      721 agctaaccgc ttttttgcac aacatggggg atcatgtaac tcgccttgat cgttgggaac
      781 cggagctgaa tgaagccata ccaaacgacg agcgtgacac cacgatgcct gcagcaatgg
      841 caacaacgtt gcgcaaacta ttaactggcg aactacttac tctagcttcc cggcaacaat
      901 taatagactg gatggaggcg gataaagttg caggaccact tctgcgctcg gcccttccgg
      961 ctggctggtt tattgctgat aaatctggag ccggtgagcg tgggtctcgc ggtatcattg
     1021 cagcactggg gccagatggt aagccctccc gtatcgtagt tatctacacg acggggagtc
     1081 aggcaactat ggatgaacga aatagacaga tcgctgagat aggtgcctca ctgattaagc
     1141 attggtaact gtcagaccaa gtttactcat atatacttta gattgattta aaacttcatt
     1201 tttaatttaa aaggatctag gtgaagatcc tttttgataa tctcatgacc aaaatccctt
     1261 aacgtgagtt ttcgttccac tgagcgtcag accccgtaga aaagatcaaa ggatcttctt
     1321 gagatccttt ttttctgcgc gtaatctgct gcttgcaaac aaaaaaacca ccgctaccag
     1381 cggtggtttg tttgccggat caagagctac caactctttt tccgaaggta actggcttca
     1441 gcagagcgca gataccaaat actgtccttc tagtgtagcc gtagttaggc caccacttca
     1501 agaactctgt agcaccgcct acatacctcg ctctgctaat cctgttacca gtggctgctg
     1561 ccagtggcga taagtcgtgt cttaccgggt tggactcaag acgatagtta ccggataagg
     1621 cgcagcggtc gggctgaacg gggggttcgt gcacacagcc cagcttggag cgaacgacct
     1681 acaccgaact gagataccta cagcgtgagc tatgagaaag cgccacgctt cccgaaggga
     1741 gaaaggcgga caggtatccg gtaagcggca gggtcggaac aggagagcgc acgagggagc
     1801 ttccaggggg aaacgcctgg tatctttata gtcctgtcgg gtttcgccac ctctgacttg
     1861 agcgtcgatt tttgtgatgc tcgtcagggg ggcggagcct atggaaaaac gccagcaacg
     1921 cggccttttt acggttcctg gccttttgct ggccttttgc tcacatgttc tttcctgcgt
     1981 tatcccctga ttctgtggat aaccgtatta ccgcctttga gtgagctgat accgctcgcc
     2041 gcagccgaac gaccgagcgc agcgagtcag tgagcgagga agcggaagag cgcctgatgc
     2101 ggtattttct ccttacgcat ctgtgcggta tttcacaccg catatggtgc actctcagta
     2161 caatctgctc tgatgccgca tagttaagcc agtatacact ccgctatcgc tacgtgactg
     2221 ggtcatggct gcgccccgac acccgccaac acccgctgac gcgccctgac gggcttgtct
     2281 gctcccggca tccgcttaca gacaagctgt gaccgtctcc gggagctgca tgtgtcagag
     2341 gttttcaccg tcatcaccga aacgcgcgag gcagctgcgg taaagctcat cagcgtggtc
     2401 gtgaagcgat tcacagatgt ctgcctgttc atccgcgtcc agctcgttga gtttctccag
     2461 aagcgttaat gtctggcttc tgataaagcg ggccatgtta agggcggttt tttcctgttt
     2521 ggtcactgat gcctccgtgt aagggggatt tctgttcatg ggggtaatga taccgatgaa
     2581 acgagagagg atgctcacga tacgggttac tgatgatgaa catgcccggt tactggaacg
     2641 ttgtgagggt aaacaactgg cggtatggat gcggcgggac cagagaaaaa tcactcaggg
     2701 tcaatgccag cgcttcgtta atacagatgt aggtgttcca cagggtagcc agcagcatcc
     2761 tgcgatgcag atccggaaca taatggtgca gggcgctgac ttccgcgttt ccagacttta
     2821 cgaaacacgg aaaccgaaga ccattcatgt tgttgctcag gtcgcagacg ttttgcagca
     2881 gcagtcgctt cacgttcgct cgcgtatcgg tgattcattc tgctaaccag taaggcaacc
     2941 ccgccagcct agccgggtcc tcaacgacag gagcacgatc atgcgcaccc gtggccagga
     3001 cccaacgctg cccgagatgc gccgcgtgcg gctgctggag atggcggacg cgatggatat
     3061 gttctgccaa gggttggttt gcgcattcac agttctccgc aagaattgat tggctccaat
     3121 tcttggagtg gtgaatccgt tagcgaggtg ccgccggctt ccattcaggt cgaggtggcc
     3181 cggctccatg caccgcgacg caacgcgggg aggcagacaa ggtatagggc ggcgcctaca
     3241 atccatgcca acccgttcca tgtgctcgcc gaggcggcat aaatcgccgt gacgatcagc
     3301 ggtccaatga tcgaagttag gctggtaaga gccgcgagcg atccttgaag ctgtccctga
     3361 tggtcgtcat ctacctgcct ggacagcatg gcctgcaacg cgggcatccc gatgccgccg
     3421 gaagcgagaa gaatcataat ggggaaggcc atccagcctc gcgtcgcgaa cgccagcaag
     3481 acgtagccca gcgcgtcggc cgccatgccg gcgataatgg cctgcttctc gccgaaacgt
     3541 ttggtggcgg gaccagtgac gaaggcttga gcgagggcgt gcaagattcc gaataccgca
     3601 agcgacaggc cgatcatcgt cgcgctccag cgaaagcggt cctcgccgaa aatgacccag
     3661 agcgctgccg gcacctgtcc tacgagttgc atgataaaga agacagtcat aagtgcggcg
     3721 acgatagtca tgccccgcgc ccaccggaag gagctgactg ggttgaaggc tctcaagggc
     3781 atcggtcgag acgtaggatc catgcatgtt aattaacatc atcaataata taccttattt
     3841 tggattgaag ccaatatgat aatgaggggg tggagtttgt gacgtggcgc ggggcgtggg
     3901 aacggggcgg gtgacgtagg ttttagggcg gagtaacttg tatgtgttgg gaattgtagt
     3961 tttcttaaaa tgggaagtga cgtaacgtgg gaaaacggaa gtgacgattt gaggaagttg
     4021 tgggtttttt ggctttcgtt tctgggcgta ggttcgcgtg cggttttctg ggtgtttttt
     4081 gtggacttta accgttacgt cattttttag tcctatatat actcgctctg cacttggccc
     4141 ttttttacac tgtgactgat tgagctggtg ccgtgtcgag tggtgttttt ttaataggtt
     4201 ttctttttta ctggtaaggc tgactgttat ggctgccgct gtggaagcgc tgtatgttgt
     4261 tctggagcgg gagggtgcta ttttgcctag gcaggagggt ttttcaggtg tttatgtgtt
     4321 tttctctcct attaattttg ttatacctcc tatgggggct gtaatgttgt ctctacgcct
     4381 gcgggtatgt attcccccgg gctatttcgg tcgcttttta gcactgaccg atgtgaatca
     4441 acctgatgtg tttaccgagt cttacattat gactccggac atgaccgagg agctgtcggt
     4501 ggtgcttttt aatcacggtg accagttttt ttacggtcac gccggcatgg ccgtagtccg
     4561 tcttatgctt ataagggttg tttttcctgt tgtaagacag gcttctaatg tttaaatgtt
     4621 tttttgttat tttattttgt gtttatgcag aaacccgcag acatgtttga gagaaaaatg
     4681 gtgtcttttt ctgtggtggt tccggagctt acctgccttt atctgcatga gcatgactac
     4741 gatgtgcttt cttttttgcg cgaggctttg cctgattttt tgagcagcac cttgcatttt
     4801 atatcgccgc ccatgcaaca agcttacatc ggggctacgc tggttagcat agctccgagt
     4861 atgcgtgtca taatcagtgt gggttctttt gtcatggttc ctggcgggga agtggccgcg
     4921 ctggtccgtg cagacctgca cgattatgtt cagctggccc tgcgaaggga cctacgggat
     4981 cgcggtattt ttgttaatgt tccgcttttg aatcttatac aggtctgtga ggaacctgaa
     5041 tttttgcaat catgattcgc tgcttgaggc tgaaggtgga gggcgctctg gagcagattt
     5101 ttacaatggc cggacttaat attcgggatt tgcttagaga tatattgaga aggtggcgag
     5161 atgagaatta tttgggcatg gttgaaggtg ctggaatgtt tatagaggag attcaccctg
     5221 aagggtttag cctttacgtc cacttggacg tgagggccgt ttgccttttg gaagccattg
     5281 tgcaacatct tacaaatgcc attatctgtt ctttggctgt agagtttgac cacgccaccg
     5341 gaggggagcg cgttcactta atagatcttc attttgaggt tttggataat cttttggaat
     5401 aaaaaaaaaa acatggttct tccagctctt cccgctcctc ccgtgtgtga ctcgcagaac
     5461 gaatgtgtag gttggctggg tgtggcttat tctgcggtgg tggatgttat cagggcagcg
     5521 gcgcatgaag gagtttacat agaacccgaa gccagggggc gcctggatgc tttgagagag
     5581 tggatatact acaactacta cacagagcga tctaagcggc gagaccggag acgcagatct
     5641 gtttgtcacg cccgcacctg gttttgcttc aggaaatatg actacgtccg gcgttccatt
     5701 tggcatgaca ctacgaccaa cacgatctcg gttgtctcgg cgcactccgt acagtaggga
     5761 tcgtctacct ccttttgaga cagaaacccg cgctaccata ctggaggatc atccgctgct
     5821 gcccgaatgt aacactttga caatgcacaa cgtgagttac gtgcgaggtc ttccctgcag
     5881 tgtgggattt acgctgattc aggaatgggt tgttccctgg gatatggttc taacgcggga
     5941 ggagcttgta atcctgagga agtgtatgca cgtgtgcctg tgttgtgcca acattgatat
     6001 catgacgagc atgatgatcc atggttacga gtcctgggct ctccactgtc attgttccag
     6061 tcccggttcc ctgcagtgta tagccggcgg gcaggttttg gccagctggt ttaggatggt
     6121 ggtggatggc gccatgttta atcagaggtt tatatggtac cgggaggtgg tgaattacaa
     6181 catgccaaaa gaggtaatgt ttatgtccag cgtgtttatg aggggtcgcc acttaatcta
     6241 cctgcgcttg tggtatgatg gccacgtggg ttctgtggtc cccgccatga gctttggata
     6301 cagcgccttg cactgtggga ttttgaacaa tattgtggtg ctgtgctgca gttactgtgc
     6361 tgatttaagt gagatcaggg tgcgctgctg tgcccggagg acaaggcgcc ttatgctgcg
     6421 ggcggtgcga atcatcgctg aggagaccac tgccatgttg tattcctgca ggacggagcg
     6481 gcggcggcag cagtttattc gcgcgctgct gcagcaccac cgccctatcc tgatgcacga
     6541 ttatgactct acccccatgt aggcgtggac ttctccttcg ccgcccgtta agcaaccgca
     6601 agttggacag cagcctgtgg ctcagcagct ggacagcgac atgaacttaa gtgagctgcc
     6661 cggggagttt attaatatca ctgatgagcg tttggctcga caggaaaccg tgtggaatat
     6721 aacacctaag aatatgtctg ttacccatga tatgatgctt tttaaggcca gccggggaga
     6781 aaggactgtg tactctgtgt gttgggaggg aggtggcagg ttgaatacta gggttctgtg
     6841 agtttgatta aggtacggtg atctgtataa gctatgtggt ggtggggcta tactactgaa
     6901 tgaaaaatga cttgaaattt tctgcaattg aaaaataaac acgttgaaac ataacacaaa
     6961 cgattcttta ttcttgggca atgtatgaaa aagtgtaaga ggatgtggca aatatttcat
     7021 taatgtagtt gtggccagac cagtcccatg aaaatgacat agagtatgca cttggagttg
     7081 tgtctcctgt ttcctgtgta ccgtttagtg taatggttag tgttacaggt ttagttttgt
     7141 ctccgtttaa gtaaacttga ctgacaatgt tacttttggc agttttaccg tgagattttg
     7201 gataagctga taggttaggc ataaatccaa cagcgtttgt ataggctgtg ccttcagtaa
     7261 gatctccatt tctaaagttc caatattctg ggtccaggaa ggaattgttt agtagcactc
     7321 cattttcgtc aaatcttata ataagatgag cactttgaac tgttccagat attggagcca
     7381 aactgccttt aacagccaaa actgaaactg tagcaagtat ttgactgcca cattttgtta
     7441 agaccaaagt gagtttagca tctttctctg catttagtct acagttagga gatggagctg
     7501 gtgtggtcca caaagttagc ttatcattat ttttgtttcc tactgtaatg gcacctgtgc
     7561 tgtcaaaact aaggccagtt cctagtttag gaaccatagc cttgtttgaa tcaaattcta
     7621 ggccatggcc aatttttgtt ttgaggggat ttgtgtttgg tgcattaggt gaaccaaatt
     7681 caagcccatc tcctgcatta atggctatgg ctgtagcgtc aaacatcaac cccttggcag
     7741 tgcttaggtt aacctcaagc tttttggaat tgtttgaagc tgtaaacaag taaaggcctt
     7801 tgttgtagtt aatatccaag ttgtgggctg agtttataaa aagagggccc tgtcctagtc
     7861 ttagatttag ttggttttga gcatcaaacg gataactaac atcaagtata aggcgtctgt
     7921 tttgagaatc aatccttagt cctcctgcta cattaagttg catattgcct tgtgaatcaa
     7981 aacccaaggc tccagtaact ttagtttgca aggaagtatt attaatagtc acacctggac
     8041 cagttgctac ggtcaaagtg tttaggtcgt ctgttacatg caaaggagcc ccgtacttta
     8101 gtcctagttt tccattttgt gtataaatgg gctctttcaa gtcaatgccc aagctaccag
     8161 tggcagtagt tagagggggt gaggcagtga tagtaagggt actgctatcg gtggtggtga
     8221 gggggcctga tgtttgcagg gctagctttc cttctgacac tgtgaggggt ccttgggtgg
     8281 caatgctaag tttggagtcg tgcacggtta gcggggcctg tgattgcatg gtgagtgtgt
     8341 tgcccgcgac cattagaggt gcggcggcag ccacagttag ggcttctgag gtaactgtga
     8401 ggggtgcaga tatttccagg tttatgtttg acttggtttt tttgagaggt gggctcacag
     8461 tggttacatt ttgggaggta aggttgccgg cctcgtccag agagaggccg ttgcccattt
     8521 tgagcgcaag catgccattg gaggtaacta gaggttcgga taggcgcaaa gagagtaccc
     8581 cagggggact ctcttgaaac ccattggggg atacaaaggg aggagtaaga aaaggcacag
     8641 ttggaggacc ggtttccgtg tcatatggat acacggggtt gaaggtatct tcagacggtc
     8701 ttgcgcgctt catctgcaac aacatgaaga tagtgggtgc ggatggacag gaacaggagg
     8761 aaactgacat tccatttaga ttgtggagaa agtttgcagc caggaggaag ctgcaatacc
     8821 agagctggga ggagggcaag gaggtgctgc tgaataaact ggacagaaat ttgctaactg
     8881 attttaagta agtgatgctt tattattttt ttttattagt taaagggaat aagatccccg
     8941 ggtactctag ttaatcgact taggcgacct gacattaact agaggatctt gatgtaatcc
     9001 agggttagga cagttgcaaa tcacagtgag aacacagggt cccctgtccc gctcaactag
     9061 cagggggcgc tgggtaaact cccgaatcag gctacgggca agctctccct gggcggtaag
     9121 ccggacgccg tgcgccgggc cctcgatatg atcctcgggc aattcaaagt agcaaaactc
     9181 accggagtcg cgggcaaagc acttgtggcg gcgacagtgg accaggtgtt tcaggcgcag
     9241 ttgctctgcc tctccactta acattcagtc gtagccgtcc gccgagtcct ttaccgcgtc
     9301 aaagttagga ataaattgat ccggatagtg gccgggaggt cccgagaagg ggttaaagta
     9361 gaccgatggc acaaactcct caataaattg cagagttcca atgcctccag agcgcggctc
     9421 agaggacgag gtctgcagag ttaggattgc ctgacgaggc gtgaatgaag agcggccggc
     9481 gccgccgatc tgaaatgtcc cgtccggacg gagaccaagc gaggagctca ccgactcgtc
     9541 gttgagctga atacctcgcc ctctgattgt caggtgagtt ataccctgcc cgggcgaccg
     9601 caccctgtga cgaaagccgc ccgcaagctg cgcccctgag ttagtcatct gaacttcggc
     9661 ctgggcgtct ctgggaagta ccacagtggt gggagcggga ctttcctggt acaccagggc
     9721 agcgggccaa ctacggggat taaggttatt acgaggtgtg gtggtaatag ccgcctgttc
     9781 caggagaatt cggtttcggt gggcgcgtat tccgttgacc cgggatatca tgtggggtcc
     9841 cgcgctcatg tagtttattc gggttgagta gtcttgggca gctccagccg caagtcccat
     9901 ttgtggctgg taactccaca tgtagggcgt gggaatttcc ttgctcataa tggcgctgac
     9961 aacaggtgct ggcgccgggt gtggccgctg gagatgacgt agttttcgcg cttaaatttg
    10021 agaaagggcg cgaaactagt ccttaagagt cagcgcgcag tatttactga agagagcctc
    10081 cgcgtcttcc agcgtgcgcc gaagctgatc ttcgcttttg tgatacaggc agctgcgggt
    10141 gagggatcgc agagacctgt tttttatttt cagctcttgt tcttggcccc tgctctgttg
    10201 aaatatagca tacagagtgg gaaaaatcct gtttctaagc tcgcgggtcg atacgggttc
    10261 gttgggcgcc agacgcagcg ctcctcctcc tgctgctgcc gccgctgtgg atttcttggg
    10321 ctttgtcaga gtcttgctat ccggtcgcct ttgcttctgt gtggccgctg ctgttgctgc
    10381 cgctgccgcc ggtgcagtat gggctgtaga gatgacggta gtaatgcagg atgttacggg
    10441 ggaaggccac gccgtgatgg tagagaagaa agcggcgggc gaaggagatg ttgcccccac
    10501 agtcttgcaa gcaagcaact atggcgttct tgtgcccgcg ccatgagcgg tagccttggc
    10561 gctgttgttg ctcttgggct aacggcggcg gctgcttgga cttaccggcc ctggttccag
    10621 tggtgtccca tctacggttg ggtcggcgaa cgggcagtgc cggcggcgcc tgaggagcgg
    10681 aggttgtagc catgctggaa ccggttgccg atttctgggg cgccggcgag gggaatgcga
    10741 ccgagggtga cggtgtttcg tctgacacct cttcgacctc ggaagcttcc tcgtctaggc
    10801 tctcccagtc ttccatcatg tcctcctcct cctcgtccaa aacctcctct gcctgactgt
    10861 cccagtattc ctcctcgtcc gtgggtggcg gcggcagctg cagcttcttt ttgggtgcca
    10921 tcctgggaag caagggcccg cggctgctgc tgatagggct gcggcggcgg ggggattggg
    10981 ttgagctcct cgccggactg ggggtccaag taaacccccc gtccctttcg tagcagaaac
    11041 tcttggcggg ctttgttgat ggcttgcaat tggccaagaa tgtggccctg ggtaatgacg
    11101 caggcggtaa gctccgcatt aggcgggcgg gattggtctt cgtagaacct aatctcgtgg
    11161 gcgtggtagt cctcaggtac aaatttgcga aggtaagccg acgtccacag ccccggagtg
    11221 agtttcaacc ccggagccgc ggacttttcg tcaggcgagg gaccctgcag ctcaaaggta
    11281 ccgataattt gactttcgtt aagcagctgc gaattgcaaa ccagggagcg gtgcggggtg
    11341 cataggttgc agcgacagtg acactccagt agaccgtcac cgctcacgtc ttccattatg
    11401 tcagagtggt aggcaaggta gttggctagc tgcagaaggt agcagtggcc ccaaagcggc
    11461 ggagggcatt cgcggtactt aatgggcaca aagtcgctag gaagtgcaca gcaggtggcg
    11521 ggcaagattc ctgagcgctc taggataaag ttcctaaagt tctgcaacat gctttgactg
    11581 gtgaagtctg gcagaccctg ttgcagggtt ttaagcaggc gttcggggaa aatgatgtcc
    11641 gccaggtgcg cggccacgga gcgctcgttg aaggccgtcc ataggtcctt caagttttgc
    11701 tttagcagtt tctgcagctc cttgaggttg cactcctcca agcactgctg ccaaacgccc
    11761 atggccgtct gccaggtgta gcatagaaat aagtaaacgc agtcgcggac gtagtcgcgg
    11821 cgcgcctcgc ccttgagcgt ggaatgaagc acgttttgcc caaggcggtt ttcgtgcaaa
    11881 attccaaggt aggagaccag gttgcagagc tccacgttgg agatcttgca ggcctggcgt
    11941 acgtagccct gtcgaaaggt gtagtgcaat gtttcctcta gcttgcgctg catctccggg
    12001 tcagcaaaga accgctgcat gcactcaagc tccacggtaa cgagcactgc ggccatcatt
    12061 agtttgcgtc gctcctccaa gtcggcaggc tcgcgcgttt gaagccagcg cgctagctgc
    12121 tcgtcgccaa ctgcgggtag gccctcctct gtttgttctt gcaaatttgc atccctctcc
    12181 aggggctgcg cacggcgcac gatcagctca ctcatgactg tgctcatgac cttggggggt
    12241 aggttaagtg ccgggtaggc aaagtgggtg acctcgatgc tgcgttttag tacggctagg
    12301 cgcgcgttgt caccctcgag ttccaccaac actccagagt gactttcatt ttcgctgttt
    12361 tcctgttgca gagcgtttgc cgcgcgcttc tcgtcgcgtc caagaccctc aaagattttt
    12421 ggcacttcgt tgagcgaggc gatatcaggt atgacagcgc cctgccgcaa ggccagctgc
    12481 ttgtccgctc ggctgcggtt ggcacggcag gataggggta tcttgcagtt ttggaaaaag
    12541 atgtgatagg tggcaagcac ctctggcacg gcaaatacgg ggtagaagtt gaggcgcggg
    12601 ttgggctcgc atgtgccgtt ttcttggcgt ttggggggta cgcgcggtga gaataggtgg
    12661 cgttcgtagg caaggctgac atccgctatg gcgaggggca catcgctgcg ctcttgcaac
    12721 gcgtcgcaga taatggcgca ctggcgctgc agatgcttca acagcacgtc gtctcccaca
    12781 tctaggtagt cgccatgcct ttcgtccccc cgcccgactt gttcctcgtt tgcctctgcg
    12841 ttgtcctggt cttgcttttt atcctctgtt ggtactgagc ggtcctcgtc gtcttcgctt
    12901 acaaaacctg ggtcctgctc gataatcact tcctcctcct caagcggggg tgcctcgacg
    12961 gggaaggtgg taggcgcgtt ggcggcatcg gtggaggcgg tggtggcgaa ctcagagggg
    13021 gcggttaggc tgtccttctt ctcgactgac tccatgatct ttttctgcct ataggagaag
    13081 gaaatggcca gtcgggaaga ggagcagcgc gaaaccaccc ccgagcgcgg acgcggtgcg
    13141 gcgcgacgtc ccccaaccat ggaggacgtg tcgtccccgt ccccgtcgcc gccgcctccc
    13201 cgggcgcccc caaaaaagcg gatgaggcgg cgtatcgagt ccgaggacga ggaagactca
    13261 tcacaagacg cgctggtgcc gcgcacaccc agcccgcggc catcgacctc ggcggcggat
    13321 ttggccattg cgcccaagaa gaaaaagaag cgcccttctc ccaagcccga gcgcccgcca
    13381 tcaccagagg taatcgtgga cagcgaggaa gaaagagaag atgtggcgct acaaatggtg
    13441 ggtttcagca acccaccggt gctaatcaag catggcaaag gaggtaagcg cacagtgcgg
    13501 cggctgaatg aagacgaccc agtggcgcgt ggtatgcgga cgcaagagga agaggaagag
    13561 cccagcgaag cggaaagtga aattacggtg atgaacccgc tgagtgtgcc gatcgtgtct
    13621 gcgtgggaga agggcatgga ggctgcgcgc gcgctgatgg acaagtacca cgtggataac
    13681 gatctaaagg cgaacttcaa actactgcct gaccaagtgg aagctctggc ggccgtatgc
    13741 aagacctggc tgaacgagga gcaccgcggg ttgcagctga ccttcaccag caacaagacc
    13801 tttgtgacga tgatggggcg attcctgcag gcgtacctgc agtcgtttgc agaggtgacc
    13861 tacaagcatc acgagcccac gggctgcgcg ttgtggctgc accgctgcgc tgagatcgaa
    13921 ggcgagctta agtgtctaca cggaagcatt atgataaata aggagcacgt gattgaaatg
    13981 gatgtgacga gcgaaaacgg gcagcgcgcg ctgaaggagc agtctagcaa ggccaagatc
    14041 gtgaagaacc ggtggggccg aaatgtggtg cagatctcca acaccgacgc aaggtgctgc
    14101 gtgcacgacg cggcctgtcc ggccaatcag ttttccggca agtcttgcgg catgttcttc
    14161 tctgaaggcg caaaggctca ggtggctttt aagcagatca aggcttttat gcaggcgctg
    14221 tatcctaacg cccagaccgg gcacggtcac cttttgatgc cactacggtg cgagtgcaac
    14281 tcaaagcctg ggcacgcgcc ctttttggga aggcagctac caaagttgac tccgttcgcc
    14341 ctgagcaacg cggaggacct ggacgcggat ctgatctccg acaagagcgt gctggccagc
    14401 gtgcaccacc cggcgctgat agtgttccag tgctgcaacc ctgtgtatcg caactcgcgc
    14461 gcgcagggcg gaggccccaa ctgcgacttc aagatatcgg cgcccgacct gctaaacgcg
    14521 ttggtgatgg tgcgcagcct gtggagtgaa aacttcaccg agctgccgcg gatggttgtg
    14581 cctgagttta agtggagcac taaacaccag tatcgcaacg tgtccctgcc agtggcgcat
    14641 agcgatgcgc ggcagaaccc ctttgatttt taaacggcgc agacggcaag ggtgggggta
    14701 aataatcacc cgagagtgta caaataaaag catttgcctt tattgaaagt gtctctagta
    14761 cattattttt acatgttttt caagtgacaa aaagaagtgg cgctcctaat ctgcgcactg
    14821 tggctgcgga agtagggcga gtggcgctcc aggaagctgt agagctgttc ctggttgcga
    14881 cgcagggtgg gctgtacctg gggactgttg agcatggagt tgggtacccc ggtaataagg
    14941 ttcatggtgg ggttgtgatc catgggagtt tggggccagt tggcaaaggc gtggagaaac
    15001 atgcagcaga atagtccaca ggcggccgag ttgggcccct gtacgctttg ggtggacttt
    15061 tccagcgtta tacagcggtc gggggaagaa gcaatggcgc tacggcgcag gagtgactcg
    15121 tactcaaact ggtaaacctg cttgagtcgc tggtcagaaa agccaaaggg ctcaaagagg
    15181 tagcatgttt ttgagtgcgg gttccaggca aaggccatcc agtgtacgcc cccagtctcg
    15241 cgaccggccg tattgactat ggcgcaggcg agcttgtgtg gagaaacaaa gcctggaaag
    15301 cgcttgtcat aggtgcccaa aaaatatggc ccacaaccaa gatctttgac aatggctttc
    15361 agttcctgct cactggagcc catggcggca gctgttgttg atgttgcttg cttctttatg
    15421 ttgtggcgtt gccggccgag aagggcgtgc gcaggtacac ggtttcgatg acgccgcggt
    15481 gcggctggtg cacacggacc acgtcaaaga cttcaaacaa aacataaaga agggtgggct
    15541 cgtccatggg atccacctca aaagtcatgt ctagcgcgtg ggcggagttg gcgtagagaa
    15601 ggttttggcc caggtctgtg agtgcgccca tggacataaa gttactggag aatgggatgc
    15661 gccaaagggt gcgatcgcaa agaaactttt tctgggtaat gctgtcaact gcggtcttgc
    15721 ctataagcgg ataggggaag ttagcagggt aggcctgtcc ttcgcgcatg gtgggggcaa
    15781 ggtagccaac aaatccagag ttgttgtgtt ggtgtaggat gcccacctgt tggtagtcct
    15841 tgtatttagt atcatccacc acctgacggc tcatgggctg nnnnnnnnnn nnnnnnnnnn
    15901 nnnnnnnnnn nnnnnnnnnn nnnnnnnnnn nnnnnnnnnn nnnnnnnnnn nnnnnnnnnn
    15961 nnnnnnnnnn nnnnnnnnnn nnnnnnnnnn nnnnnnnnnn nnnnnnnnnn nnnnnnnnnn
    16021 nnnnnnnnnn nnnnnnnnnn nnnnnnnnnn nnnnnnnnnn nnnnnnnnnn nnnnnnnnnn
    16081 nnnnnnnnnn nnnnnnnnnn nnnnnnnnnn nnnnnnnnnn nnnnnnnnnn nnnnnnnnnn
    16141 nnnnnnnnnn nnnnnnnnnn nnnnnnnnnn nnnnnnnnnn nnnnnnnnnn nnnnnnnnnn
    16201 nnnnnnnnnn nnnnnnnnnn nnnnnnnnnn nnnnnnnnnn nnnnnnnnnn nnnnnnnnnn
    16261 nnnnnnnnnn nnnnnnnnnn nnnnnnnnnn nnnnnnnnnn nnnnnnnnnn nnnnnnnnnn
    16321 nnnnnnnnnn nnngagatag tcgttaaagg actggtcgtt ggtgtcgttt ctaagcatgg
    16381 cctcaagcgt ggaggcggtg ttgtgggcca tggggaagaa ggtggcgtaa aggcaaatgc
    16441 tatcaaactt aatgctggct ccgtcaaccc ttaggtcatt tcctagggag ctctgcagaa
    16501 ccatgttaac atccttcctg aagttccact cgtaggtgta tgagcccggc aggagaagga
    16561 ggtttttaat ggcaaagaac ttctgaggca cctggatgtg gaagggcaca tagcgaccat
    16621 tgcccagcaa cattgagcgg tagcgcaggc cagcattgcg gtggtggtta aatgggttga
    16681 cgttgtccat atagtcaagg gaccagcgtg ctccaaggtt aatgtagcag tccactagcc
    16741 cgggagccac cactcgcttg ttcatgtagt cgtaggtgtt tgggttatca gaaattttta
    16801 cgttggaagg actgtacttt agcttgtcgg gcaaatacag cgctatgttg gagtacagga
    16861 aatttctcca caggttggca tttagattga tttccatggc aaaattattt ccaactctta
    16921 tttcattttt atctgaaaat tctgtagcat ctttttccca tccattttcc tgacctgttt
    16981 taggttttac cttggtaaga gtctctgtat taatcacacc tcccagtgga aagcagtaat
    17041 ttggaagttc atcttcagtt ccatgatttt caataattct aacatctgga tcatagctgt
    17101 caacagcctg attccacata gaaaagtacc tggttctatc accaatggaa tcaagcaaaa
    17161 gctggtatga aagctctgtg tttctgtctt gcaaatctac aacagcattc aactgcgatg
    17221 cttggcccgc cagaacaccc atattacccg tgctgttgta atacattaga ccaataaaat
    17281 tgtccctaaa agcaatgtaa ttaggcctgt tgggcataga ttgttggccc attagttctc
    17341 gtgagttacc ttccttaata gtgggcatgt aagaaatatg agtgtctggg gtttctatat
    17401 ctacatcttc actgtacaat accactttag gagtcaagtt atcaccattg cctgcggctg
    17461 cctcagtagt tgagaaaaat tgcatttcca cttgactttc tagctttcca ttttgttgct
    17521 ttacaagaat gccttgccct ccattttcat ttgtgggttt tgcatatgaa ccgtaacatg
    17581 gtttcattgg ggtagtcttt tttaggactc tcccagctgc atgattaatt tctgtttcgt
    17641 accactgaga ttctcctatt tgaggttcag gttgaaatgt tttatcggca tatttaggtg
    17701 tttgaccttc gacacctatt tgaataccct cctttgtaat atttatacca gaataaggcg
    17761 cctgcccaaa tacgtgagtt ttttgctgct cagcttgctc gtctacttcg tcttcgttgt
    17821 catcgtcctc ttcttctagg tttatttcaa gagcagtagc agcttcatcc cattcgcaag
    17881 gatttggggc acccttggga gccagggcgt tgtaggcagt gccagagtag ggcttaaaag
    17941 tagggcccct gtccagcacg ccgcggatgt caaagtacgt ggaagccatg tccagcacac
    18001 ggttatcacc cacagctagg gtgaaccgcg ccttgtacga gtacgcagta tcctcacggt
    18061 ccacagggat gaaccgcagc gtcaaacgct gggaccggtc tgtggtcacg tcgtgcgtag
    18121 gcgccaccgt ggggtttcta aacttgttat tcaggctgaa gtacgtctcg gtggcgcggg
    18181 caaactgcac cagcccgggg ctcaggtact ccgaggcgtc ctggcccgag atgtgcatgt
    18241 aagaccactg cggcatcatc gaaggggtag ccatcttgga aagcgggcgc gcggcggctc
    18301 agcagctcct ctggcggcga catggacgca tacatgacac acatacgaca cgttagctat
    18361 cagaagcatc gtcggcgctt cagggattgc acccccagac ccacgatgct gttcagtgtg
    18421 ctttgccagt tgccactggc tacgggccgc aacgatcgcg gaccgctggc ggcgcggcgc
    18481 agggacgcgc ggctaggacg ggttacaaca acggcggtcg ggcctggcag cacaggtttc
    18541 tgctgggtgt cggcgggggg aggcaggtcc agcgttacgg gtgtgtgctg gcccagcact
    18601 ccggtagcca tgggcgcgat gggacgggtg gtgggcaggc cttgctttag tgcctcctcg
    18661 tacgagggag gctcgtctat ttgcgtcacc agagtttctt ccctgtcggg gcgcggacgc
    18721 ttttcgccac gcccctctgg agacactgtc tccacggccg gtggaggctc ctctacggga
    18781 gggcggggat caagcttact gttaatctta ttttgcactg cctggttggc caggtccacc
    18841 accccgctaa tgccagaggc caggccatct accacctttt gttggaaatt ttgctctttc
    18901 aacttatccc tcagcatctg gcctgtgctg ctgttccagg ccttgctgcc atagttctta
    18961 acggtggaac cgaaattttt aatgccgctc cacagcgagc cccagctgaa ggcgccaccg
    19021 ctcatattgc tggtgccgat atcttgccag tttcccatga acgggcgcga gccgtgtcgc
    19081 ggggccagag acgcaaagtt gatgtcttcc attctacaaa atagttacag gaccaagcga
    19141 gcgtgagagt ccagactttt tattttgatt tttccacatg caacttgttt ttaatcagtg
    19201 tctctgcgcc tgcaaggcca cggatgcaat tccgggcacg gcgccaatcg ccgcggcgat
    19261 cagtggaata aggaggggca ggataccgcc gcgcatgcga cggtgcgacg cgcgccgccg
    19321 ccggtggtgc gcacgacgca tgccgcccgt caggccgtgg ccggccatgc ccctcctacg
    19381 gtgcattctt cctcggaatc ccggcaccgg gaaacggagg cggcaggtga gggccatatc
    19441 tgcaagaacc acaaagaccg gcttttaaac gatgctgggg tggtagcgcg ctgttggcag
    19501 caccagggtc ctgcctcctt cgcgagccac cctgcgcacg gaaatcgggg ccagcacggg
    19561 ctggcgacgg cgacggcggc ggcgggttcc agtggtggtt cggcgtcggg tagttgctcg
    19621 tcttctgggg cggtaggtgt agccacgata gccgggggta ggcgcaatgg aaggatgtag
    19681 ggcatattcg ggcagtagcg cgctggcggc gccgtacttc ctcgaacggc gcgggcgccg
    19741 gggggctgaa acgcgaaaca tccacgggtc cgtttgcacc tccgtagagg tcttggacgc
    19801 ggccgcagcg accgcctgca ccgcggcatc cgccaccgct gaggcaaccg gggacgtttg
    19861 tgtctccatg ccctctgtgg cggtggcaat actggtgcta ctggtagtgg gtatctgaac
    19921 gtccacggtc tgcacgccca gtcccggcgc cacctgcttg attggccgca cgcggacctc
    19981 gggctccagc ccaggttcca cggtcatttt ttccaagaca tcttccagtc gctggcgctt
    20041 gggtaccatc agctgcacgg tgggtgccaa gtcaccagac tcgcgcttta ggccgcgctt
    20101 ttcttcggac ggtgcaagcg cgggcagcac ctgctgcagt gttacgggct ttaggctagg
    20161 tgttgggttg ccctcgtcca gcggcaacgc cagcatgtcc ttatgccgct ttccgtaggc
    20221 aaactccccg aggcgctcgt tggcctgctc aagcaggtcc tcgtcgccgt acacctcatc
    20281 atacacgcgc ttgtaggtgc gggtggagcg ctcaccgggc gtaaagacta cggtggtgcc
    20341 gggtcgcaaa acacgtttta cgcgtcgacc tttccactgt acccgtcgcc tgggcgcggt
    20401 agcgtgcagc agttccacct cgtcgtcaag ttcatcatca tcatctttct ttttcttttt
    20461 gacccgcttt agctttcggg gcttgtaatc ctgctcttcc ttcttcgggg ggccatagat
    20521 ctccggcgcg atgacctgga gcatctcttc tttgattttg cgcttggaca tagcttcgtt
    20581 gcgcgccgcc gccgctggat acatacaaca gtacgagtct aagtagtttt ttcttgcaat
    20641 ctagttgcgc ggggggcggg tgcgcacggg cacgcgcagg ccgctaaccg agtcgcgcac
    20701 ccaatacacg ttgcccctgc gaccctgagt catagcacta atggccgcgg ctgctgcggc
    20761 ggccgctcgt cgcctggacc tggggggcac agtgacaata cccgcggcca gccttcgagc
    20821 ggcccgcatg gccgcccgtc ggccggtgcg acgtgcgcgg ttaagcaggg ccgccgccgc
    20881 gcgttgggcg gcagtgccgg gtcggcggcg gtggcgacgt gctacgcgcc tccgccgtct
    20941 cttcatttta gcatagcgcc gggctccgcg caccacggtc tgaatggccg cgtccactgt
    21001 ggacactggt ggcggcgtgg gcgtgtagtt gcgcgcctcc tccaccaccg cgtcgatggc
    21061 gtcatcgacg gtggtgcgcc cagtgcggcc gcgtttgtgc gcgccccagg gcgcgcggta
    21121 gtgcccgcgc acgcgcactg ggtgttggtc ggagcgcttc ttggccccgc caaacatctt
    21181 gcttgggaag cgcaggcccc agcctgtgtt attgctgggc gatataagga tggacatgct
    21241 tgctcaaaaa gtgcggctcg ataggacgcg cggcgagact atgcccaggg ccttgtaaac
    21301 gtaggggcag gtgcggcgtc tggcgtcagt aatggtcact cgctggactc ctccgatgct
    21361 gttgcgcagc ggtagcgtcc cgtgatctgt gagagcagga acgttttcac tgacggtggt
    21421 gatggtgggg gctggcgggc gcgccaaaat ctggttctcg ggaaagcgat tgaacacgtg
    21481 ggtcagagag gtaaactggc ggatgagttg ggagtagacg gcctggtcgt tgtagaagct
    21541 cttggagtgc acgggcaaca gctcggcgcc caccaccgga aagttgctga tctggcgcgt
    21601 ggagcggaag gtcacggggt cttgcatcat gtctggcaac gaccagtaga cctgctccga
    21661 gccgcaggtt acgtcaggag tgcaaagcag ggtccatgag cggattccgg tctgagggtc
    21721 gccgtagttg tatgcaaggt accagctgcg gtactgggtg aaggtgctgt cattgcttat
    21781 taggttgtaa ctgcgtttct tgctgtcctc tgtcaggggt ttgatcaccg gtttcttctg
    21841 aggcttctcg acctcgggtt gcgcagcggg ggcggcagct tcggccgctg cttcggcctc
    21901 agcgcgcttc tcctcagccc gtgtggcaaa ggtgtcgccg cgaatggcat gatcgttcat
    21961 gtcctccacc ggctgcattg ccgcggctgc cgcgttggag ttctcttccg cgccgctgcc
    22021 actgctgttg ctgccgcctg cgccaccccc gccctgttcg gtgtcatctt tcaagctcgc
    22081 ctggtaggcg tccacatcca acagtgcggg aatgttacca ccctccagat catcgtaggt
    22141 gatcctaaag ccctcctgga agggttgccg cttgcggatg cccaacaagt tgctcaggcg
    22201 gctgtgggtg aagtccaccc cgcatcctgg cagcaaaatg atgtctggat ggaaggcttc
    22261 gtttgtatat accccaggca tgacaagacc agtgacgggg tcaaacccca gtctgaagtt
    22321 gcgggtgtca aactttaccc cgatgtcgct ttccagaacc ccgttctgtc tgcccacttt
    22381 caagtagtgc tccacgatcg cgttgttcat aaggtctatg gtcatggtct cggagtagtt
    22441 gccctcgggc agcgtgaact ccacccactc gtatttcagc tccacctgat tgtccttagt
    22501 aggcaagcgc gacaccatca cccgcgcctt aaacttattg gtaaacatga actcgttcac
    22561 atttggcatg ttggtatgca ggatggtttt caggtcgccg ccccagtgcg accggtcgtc
    22621 aagattgatg gtctgtgtgc ttgcctcccc cgggctgtag tcattgtttt gaatgaccgt
    22681 ggtcagaaag ttgctgtggt cgttctggta gttcagggat gccacatccg ttgacttgtt
    22741 gtccaccagg tacacacggg tggtgtcgaa taggggtgcc aactcagagt aacggatgct
    22801 gtttctcccc ccggtaggcc gcaggtaccg cggaggcaca aacggcgggt ccaggggagc
    22861 atcgaaggga gaacccagcg ccgccgccac tggcgccgcg ctcaccacac tctcgtagga
    22921 gggaggagga ccttcctcat acatcgccgc gcgccgcata ctaaggggaa tacaagaaaa
    22981 ccaacgctcg gtgccatggc cttggtgagt tttttatttt gcatcatgct tttttttttt
    23041 taaaacattc tccccagcct ggggcgaagg tgcgcaaacg ggttgccact ccctcccaaa
    23101 tccaggacgc tgctgtcgtc tgccgagtca tcgtcctccc acaccagacc ccgctgacgg
    23161 tcgtgccttt gacgacgggt gggcgggcgc gggcctggca cgtccctgtg ctcctgcgcg
    23221 tacgtcttcc atctactcat cttgtccact aggctctcta tcccgttgtt gggaaatgcc
    23281 ggaggcaggt ttttttcgcg ctgcggctgc agcagcgagt tgtttaggta ctcctcctcg
    23341 cccagcaggc gcgggcgggt ggtgcgagtg ctggtaagag accctatcaa gcttggaaat
    23401 gggctactag catctgaccg cggggccgca gcgcctagat cggacaagct gcttggcctg
    23461 cggaagcttt cctttcgcag cgccgcctct gcctgctcgc gctgttgcaa ctctagcagg
    23521 gtctgcggtt gcggggaaaa cacgctgtcg tctatgtcgt cccagaggaa tccatcgtta
    23581 ccctcgggca cctcgaatcc cccggtgtag aaaccagggg gcggtagcca gtgcgggttc
    23641 aagatggcat tggtgaaata ctcggggttc acggcggccg cgcgatgcaa gtagtccatt
    23701 aggcggttga taaacggccg gtttgaggca tacatgcccg gttccatgtt gcgcgcggtc
    23761 atgtccagcg ccacgctggg cgttaccccg tcgcgcatca ggttaaggct cacgctctgc
    23821 tgcacgtagc gcaaaatgcg ctcctcctcg ctgtttaaac tgtgcaacga ggggatcttc
    23881 tgccgccggt tggtcagcag gtagtttagg gttgcctcca ggctgcccgt gtcctcctgc
    23941 cccagcgcgc ggctgacact tgtaatctcc tggaaagtat gctcgtccac atgcgcctga
    24001 cctatggcct cgcggtacag tgtcagcaag tgacctaggt atgtgtcccg ggacacgctg
    24061 ccactgtccg tgaagggcgc tattagcagc agcaacaggc gcgagttggg cgtcagcaag
    24121 ctagacacgg tcgcgcggtc gcctgtggga gcccgcaccc cccacagccc ctgcaagttt
    24181 ttgaaagcct ggctcaggtt tacggtctgc aggccttgtc tactggtctg gaaaaaatag
    24241 tctggcccag actggtacac ctcactttgc ggtgtctcag tcaccattag ccgcagtgcg
    24301 ctcacaaagt tggtgtagtc ctcctgtccc cgcggcacgt tggcgggctg tgtactcagg
    24361 aaggcgttta gtgcaaccat ggagcccagg ttgccctgct gctgcgcgcg ctcacgctgc
    24421 gccacggcct cgcgcacatc ccccaccagc cggtccaggt tggtctgcac gttgccgctg
    24481 ttgtaacgag ccacgcgctg aagcagcgcg tcgtagacca ggccggcctc gtcgggccgg
    24541 atggccctgt tttcggccag cgcgtttacg atcgccagca ccttctcgtg cgtggggttt
    24601 gcgcgcgccg ggaccaccgc ttccagaatt gcggagagcc ggttggcctg cggctgctgc
    24661 cggaacgcgt caggattgcg cgcagtcagc gacatgatgc ggtccatgac ctggcgccag
    24721 tcgtccgtgg agttaaggcc ggacggctgg ctctgcagcg ccgcccgcac cgccgggtcc
    24781 gttgcgtctt gcatcatctg atcagaaaca tcaccgctta gtactcgccg tcctctggct
    24841 cgtactcatc gtcctcgtca tattcctcca cgccgccgac gttgccagcg cgcgcgggtg
    24901 ccaccgccag cccaggtccg gccccagctg cctccagggc gcgtcggctt ggggcccagc
    24961 gcaggtcagc gcccgcgtca aagtaggact cggcctctct atcgccgctg cccgtgccag
    25021 ccagggccct ttgcaggctg tgcatcagct cgcggtcgct gagctcgcgc cgccggctca
    25081 cgctcacggc cttgtggatg cgctcgttgc gataaacgcc caggtcgtcg ctcaaggtaa
    25141 gcaccttcag cgccatgcgc atgtagaacc cctcgatctt tacctccttg tctatgggaa
    25201 cgtaaggggt atggtatatc ttgcgggcgt aaaacttgcc caggctaagc atggaatagt
    25261 tgatggcggc caccttgtca gccaggctca agctgcgctc ctgcaccact atgctctgca
    25321 ggatgtttat caaatcgagc agccagcggc cctcgggctc tactatgttt agcagcgcat
    25381 ccctgaatgc ctcgttgtcc ctgctgtgct gcactataag gaacagctgc gccatgagcg
    25441 gcttgctatt tgggttttgc tccagcgcgc ttacaaagtc ccacagatgc atcagtccta
    25501 tagccacctc ctcgcgcgcc acaagcgtac gcacgtggtt gttaaagctt ttttgaaagt
    25561 taatctcctg gttcaccgtc tgctcgtatg cggttaccag gtcggcggcc gccacgtgtg
    25621 cgcgcgcggg actaatcccg gttcgcgcgt cgggctcaaa gtcctcctcg cgcagcaacc
    25681 gctcgcgatt caggccatgc cgcagctcgc gccctgcgtg gaactttcga tcccgcatct
    25741 cctcgggctc ctctccctcg cggtcgcgaa acaggttctg ccgcggcacg tacgcctcac
    25801 gcgtatcacg cttcagctgc acccttgggt gccgctcagg agagggcgct cctagccgcg
    25861 ccaggccctc gccctcctcc aagtccaggt agtgccgggc ccggcgccgc gggggttcgt
    25921 aatcaccatc tgctgccgcg tcaaccgcgg atgtcgcccc tcctgacgcg gtaggaggag
    25981 gggagggtgc cctgcatgtc tgccgctgct cttgctcttg ccgctgctga ggaggggggc
    26041 gcatctgccg cagcaccgga tgcatctggg aaaagcaaaa aaggggctcg tccctgtttc
    26101 cggaggaatt tgcaagcggg gtcttgcatg acggggaggc aaacccccgt tcgccgcagt
    26161 ccggccggtc cgagactcga accgggggtc ccgcgactca acccttggaa aataaccctc
    26221 cggctacagg gagcgagcca cttaatgctt tcgctttcca gcctaaccgc ttacgctgcg
    26281 cgcggccagt ggccaaaaaa gctagcgcag cagccgccgc gcctggaagg aagccaaaag
    26341 gagcactccc ccgttgtctg acgtcgcaca cctgggttcg acacgcgggc ggtaaccgca
    26401 tggatcacgg cggacggccg gatacggggc tcgaaccccg gtcgtccgcc atgataccct
    26461 tgcgaattta tccaccagac cacggaagag tgcccgctta caggctctcc ttttgcacgc
    26521 tagagcgtca acgattgcgc gcgcctgacc ggccagagcg tcccgaccat ggagcacttt
    26581 ttgccgctgc gcaacatctg gaaccgcgtc cgcgactttc cgcgcgcctc caccaccgcc
    26641 gccggcatca cctggatgtc caggtacatc tacggatatc atcgccttat gttggaagat
    26701 ctcgcccccg gagccccggc caccctacgc tggcccctct accgccagcc gccgccgcac
    26761 tttttggtgg gataccagta cctggtgcgg acttgcaacg actacgtatt tgactcgagg
    26821 gcttactcgc gtctcaggta caccgagctc tcgcagccgg gtcaccagac cgttaactgg
    26881 tccgttatgg ccaactgcac ttacaccatc aacacgggcg cataccaccg ctttgtggac
    26941 atggatgact tccagtctac cctcacgcag gtgcagcagg ccatattagc cgagcgcgtt
    27001 gtcgccgacc tagccctgct tcagccgatg aggggcttcg gggtcacacg catgggagga
    27061 agagggcgcc acctacggcc aaactccgcc gccgccgcag cgatagatgc aagagatgca
    27121 ggacaagagg aaggagaaga agaagtgccg gtagaaaggc tcatgcaaga ctactacaaa
    27181 gacctgcgcc gatgtcaaaa cgaagcctgg ggcatggccg accgcctgcg cattcagcag
    27241 gccggaccca aggacatggt gcttctgtcg accatccgcc gtctcaagac cgcctacttt
    27301 aattacatca tcagcagcac ctccgccaga aacaaccccg accgccgccc gctgccgccc
    27361 gccacggtgc tcagcctacc ttgcgactgt gactggttag acgcctttct cgagaggttt
    27421 tccgatccgg tcgatgcgga ctcgctcagg tccctcggcg gcggagtacc tacacaacaa
    27481 ttgttgagat gcatcgttag cgccgtatcc ctgccgcatg gcagcccccc gccaacccat
    27541 aaccgggaca tgacgggcgg cgtcttccaa ctgcgccccc gcgagaacgg ccgcgccgtc
    27601 accgagacca tgcgccgtcg ccgcggggag atgatcgagc gctttgtcga ccgcctcccg
    27661 gtgcgccgtc gtcgccgccg tgtcccccct cccccaccgc cgccagaaga agaagaaggg
    27721 gaggccctta tggaagagga gattgaagaa gaagaagagg cccctgtagc ctttgagcgc
    27781 gaggtgcgcg acactgtcgc cgagctcatc cgtcttctgg aggaggagtt aaccgtgtcg
    27841 gcgcgcaact cccagttttt caacttcgcc gtggacttct acgaggccat ggagcgcctt
    27901 gaggccttgg gggatatcaa cgaatccacg ttgcgacgct gggttatgta cttcttcgtg
    27961 gcagaacaca ccgccaccac cctcaactac ctctttcagc gcctgcgaaa ctacgccgtc
    28021 ttcgcccggc acgtggagct caatctcgcg caggtggtca tgcgcgcccg cgatgccgaa
    28081 gggggcgtgg tctacagccg cgtctggaac gagggaggcc tcaacgcctt ctcgcagctc
    28141 atggcccgca tttccaacga cctcgccgcc accgtggagc gagccggacg cggagatctc
    28201 caggaggaag agatcgagca gttcatggcc gagatcgcct atcaagacaa ctcaggagac
    28261 gtgcaggaga ttttgcgcca ggccgccgtc aacgacaccg aaattgattc tgtcgaactc
    28321 tctttcaggt tcaagctcac cgggcccgtc gtcttcacgc agaggcgcca gattcaggag
    28381 atcaaccgcc gcgtcgtcgc gttcgccagc aacctacgcg cgcagcacca gctcctgccc
    28441 gcgcgcggcg ccgacgtgcc cctgccccct ctcccggcgg gtccggagcc ccccctacct
    28501 ccgggggctc gcccgcgtca ccgcttttag atgcatcatc caaggacacc cccgcggccc
    28561 accgcccgcc gcgcggtacc gtagtcgcgc cgcggggatg cggcctcttg caagccatcg
    28621 acgccgccac caaccagccc ctggaaatta ggtatcacct ggatctagcc cgcgccctga
    28681 cccgtctatg cgaggtaaac ctgcaggagc tcccgcctga cctgacgccg cgggagctcc
    28741 agaccatgga cagctcccat ctgcgcgatg ttgtcatcaa gctccgaccg ccgcgcgcgg
    28801 acatctggac tttgggctcg cgcggcgtgg tggtccgatc caccgtaact cccctcgagc
    28861 agccagacgg tcaaggacaa gcagccgaag tagaagacca ccagccaaac ccgccaggcg
    28921 aggggctcaa attcccactc tgcttccttg tgcgcggtcg tcaggtcaac ctcgtgcagg
    28981 atgtacagcc cgtgcaccgc tgccagtact gcgcacgttt ttacaaaagc cagcacgagt
    29041 gttcggcccg tcgcagggac ttctactttc accacatcaa tagccactcc tccaattggt
    29101 ggcgggagat ccagttcttc ccgatcggct cgcatcctcg caccgagcgt ctctttgtca
    29161 cctacgatgt agagacctat acttggatgg gggcctttgg gaagcagctc gtgcccttca
    29221 tgctggtcat gaagttcggc ggagatgagc ctctagtgac tgccgcgcga gacctagccg
    29281 cgaaccttgg atgggaccgc tgggaacaag acccgcttac cttctactgc atcaccccag
    29341 aaaaaatggc cataggtcgc cagtttagga cctttcgcga ccacctgcaa atgctaatgg
    29401 cccgtgacct gtggagctca ttcgtcgctt ccaaccctca tcttgcagac tgggcccttt
    29461 cagagcacgg gctcagctcc cctgaagagc tcacctacga ggaacttaaa aaattgcctt
    29521 ccatcaaggg catcccgcgc ttcttggaac tttacattgt gggccacaac atcaacggct
    29581 ttgacgagat cgtgctcgcc gcccaggtaa ttaacaaccg ttccgaggtg ccgggaccct
    29641 tccgcatcac acgcaacttt atgcctcgcg cgggaaagat actcttcaac gatgtcacct
    29701 tcgccctgcc aaatccgcgt tccaaaaagc gcacggactt tttgctctgg gagcagggcg
    29761 gatgcgacga cactgacttc aaataccagt acctcaaagt catggtcagg gacacctttg
    29821 cgctcaccca cacctcgctc cggaaggccg cgcaggcata cgcgctaccc gtagaaaagg
    29881 gatgctgcgc ctaccaggcc gtcaaccagt tctacatgct aggctcttac cgttcggagg
    29941 ccgacgggtt tccgatccaa gagtactgga aagaccgcga agagtttgtc ctcaaccgcg
    30001 agctgtggaa aaaaaaggga caggataagt atgacatcat caaggaaacc ctggactact
    30061 gcgccctaga cgtgcaggtc accgccgagc tggtcaacaa gctgcgcgac tcctacgcct
    30121 ccttcgtgcg tgacgcggta ggtctcacag acgccagctt caacgtcttc cagcgtccaa
    30181 ccatatcatc caactcacat gccatcttca ggcagatagt cttccgagca gagcagcccg
    30241 cccgtagcaa cctcggtccc gacctcctcg ctccctcgca cgaactatac gattacgtgc
    30301 gcgccagcat ccgcggtgga agatgctacc ctacatatct tggaatactc agagagcccc
    30361 tctacgttta cgacatttgc ggcatgtacg cctccgcgct cacccacccc atgccatggg
    30421 gtcccccact caacccatac gagcgcgcgc ttgccgcccg cgcatggcag caggcgctag
    30481 acttgcaagg atgcaagata gactacttcg acgcgcgcct gctgcccggg gtctttaccg
    30541 tggacgcaga ccccccggac gagacgcagc tagaccccct accgccattc tgctcgcgca
    30601 agggcggccg cctctgctgg accaacgagc gcctacgcgg agaggtagcc accagcgttg
    30661 accttgtcac cctgcacaac cgcggttggc gcgtgcacct ggtgcccgac gagcgcacca
    30721 ccgtctttcc cgaatggcgg tgcgttgcgc gcgaatacgt gcagctaaac atcgcggcca
    30781 aggagcgcgc cgatcgcgac aaaaaccaaa ccctgcgctc catcgccaag ttgctgtcca
    30841 acgccctcta cgggtcgttt gccaccaagc ttgacaacaa aaagattgtc ttttctgacc
    30901 agatggatgc ggccaccctc aaaggcatca ccgcgggcca ggtgaatatc aaatcctcct
    30961 cgtttttgga aactgacaat cttagcgcag aagtcatgcc cgcttttcag agggagtact
    31021 caccccaaca gctggccctc gcagacagcg atgcggaaga gagtgaggac gaacgcgccc
    31081 ccaccccctt ttatagcccc ccttcaggaa cacccggtca cgtggcctac acctacaaac
    31141 caatcacctt ccttgatgcc gaagagggcg acatgtgtct tcacaccctg gagcgagtgg
    31201 accccctagt ggacaacgac cgctacccct cccacttagc ctccttcgtg ctggcctgga
    31261 cgcgagcctt tgtctcagag tggtccgagt ttctatacga ggaggaccgc ggaacaccgc
    31321 tcgaggacag gcctctcaag tctgtatacg gggacacgga cagccttttc gtcaccgagc
    31381 gtggacaccg gctcatggaa accagaggta agaaacgcat caaaaagcat gggggaaacc
    31441 tggtttttga ccccgaacgg ccagagctca cctggctcgt ggaatgcgag accgtctgcg
    31501 gggcctgcgg cgcggatgcc tactccccgg aatcggtatt tctcgcgccc aagctctacg
    31561 ccctcaaaag tctgcactgc ccctcgtgcg gcgcctcctc caagggcaag ctgcgcgcca
    31621 agggccacgc cgcggagggg ctggactatg acaccatggt caaatgctac ctggccgacg
    31681 cgcagggcga agaccggcag cgcttcagca ccagcaggac cagcctcaag cgcaccctgg
    31741 ccagcgcgca gcccggagcg caccccttca ccgtgaccca gactacgctg acgaggaccc
    31801 tgcgcccgtg gaaagacatg accctggccc gtctggacga gcaccgacta ctgccgtaca
    31861 gcgaaagccg ccccaacccg cgaaacgagg agatatgctg gatcgagatg ccgtagagca
    31921 ggtgaccgag ctgtgggacc gcctggaact gcttggtcaa acgctcaaaa gcatgcctac
    31981 ggcggacggt ctcaaaccgt tgaaaaactt tgcttccttg caagaactgc tatcgctggg
    32041 cggcgagcgc cttctggcgg atttggtcag ggaaaacatg cgagtcaggg acatgcttaa
    32101 cgaagtggcc cccctgctca gggatgacgg cagctgcagc tctcttaact accagttgca
    32161 gccggtaata ggtgtgattt acgggcccac cggctgcggt aagtcgcagc tgctcaggaa
    32221 cctgctttct tcccagctga tctcccctac cccggaaacc gttttcttca tcgccccgca
    32281 ggtagacatg atccccccat ctgaactcaa agcgtgggaa atgcaaatct gtgagggtaa
    32341 ctacgcccct gggccggatg gaaccattat accgcagtct ggcaccctcc gcccgcgctt
    32401 tgtaaaaatg gcctatgacg atctcatcct ggaacacaac tatgacgtta gtgatcccag
    32461 aaatatcttc gcccaggccg ccgcccgtgg gcccattgcc atcattatgg acgaatgcat
    32521 ggaaaatctt ggaggtcaca agggcgtctc caagttcttc cacgcatttc cttctaagct
    32581 acatgacaaa tttcccaagt gcaccggata cactgtgctg gtggttctgc acaacatgaa
    32641 tccccggagg gatatggctg ggaacatagc caacctaaaa atacagtcca agatgcatct
    32701 catatcccca cgtatgcacc catcccagct taaccgcttt gtaaacactt acaccaaggg
    32761 cctgcccctg gcaatcagct tgctactgaa agacattttt aggcaccacg cccagcgctc
    32821 ctgctacgac tggatcatct acaacaccac cccgcagcat gaagctctgc agtggtgcta
    32881 cctccacccc agagacgggc ttatgcccat gtatctgaac atccagagtc acctttacca
    32941 cgtcctggaa aaaatacaca ggaccctcaa cgaccgagac cgctggtccc gggcctaccg
    33001 cgcgcgcaaa acccctaaat aaagacagca agacacttgc ttgatccaaa tccaaacaga
    33061 gtctggtttt ttatttatgt tttaaaccgc attgggaggg gaggaagcct tcagggcaga
    33121 aacctgctgg cgcagatcca acagctgctg agaaacgaca ttaagttccc gggtcaaaga
    33181 atccaattgt gccaaaagag ccgtcaactt gtcatcgcgg gcggatgaac gggaagctgc
    33241 actgcttgca agcgggctca ggaaagcaaa gtcagtcaca atcccgcggg cggtggctgc
    33301 agcggctgaa gcggcggcgg aggctgcagt ctccaacggc gttccagaca cggtctcgta
    33361 ggtcaaggta gtagagtttg cgggcaggac ggggcgacca tcaatgctgg agcccatcac
    33421 attctgacgc accccggccc atgggggcat gcgcgttgtc aaatatgagc tcacaat
//
