[The description below was written by a language model from this plasmid's Addgene catalogue record and the feature table of its GenBank file.]
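Description:
pAdEasy-1 is a large (about 33.4 kb) empty adenoviral backbone plasmid that serves as the recipient genome in the AdEasy system for making recombinant adenoviruses. It carries no insert of its own. The bacterial portion is pBR322-like: an ampicillin resistance gene (bla) with its own promoter, a ColE1/pMB1-type origin, the bom mobility region, and the rop gene, which holds copy number down, consistent with the catalogue listing of the plasmid as low copy. The rest of the plasmid is adenoviral sequence. The feature table marks one inverted terminal repeat of human adenovirus serotype 5 and an adenovirus major late transcript splice acceptor, but otherwise leaves the roughly 30 kb of viral genes unannotated. The isolated Kozak consensus and Factor Xa site calls within this region appear to be short automated motif matches rather than engineered elements.

In use, a transgene is first cloned into one of the companion shuttle vectors (pShuttle, pShuttle-CMV, pAdTrack or pAdTrack-CMV), and that shuttle is then recombined with pAdEasy-1 to produce a full recombinant adenoviral plasmid. Any promoter and expression cassette therefore come from the shuttle, not from this backbone. The recombinants are packaged into virus in 293 or 911 cells, and the resulting adenovirus is used for gene delivery and expression in mammalian cells.

The repository notes that it could not obtain high-quality sequence for this plasmid, probably because of its size and repeat regions. The full-length record differs slightly in length from the stated backbone size. A second record, a 622 bp partial read, has no annotated features.
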