Addgene plasmid #16400: pAdEasy-1
Purpose: (Empty Backbone) Adenoviral vector for use in AdEasy System.
Depositing lab: Bert Vogelstein. Depositing organization: Johns Hopkins University and School of Medicine. Publication: A simplified system for generating recombinant adenoviruses. He TC, Zhou S, da Costa LT, Yu J, Kinzler KW, Vogelstein B. Proc Natl Acad Sci U S A. 1998 Mar 3. 95(5):2509-14. 10.1073/pnas.95.5.2509 PubMed 9482916.
Backbone
  Vector backbone: pAdEasy and reg-1
  Backbone size (bp): 33414
  Vector type: Mammalian Expression, Adenoviral
Growth in bacteria
  Bacterial resistance: Ampicillin, 100 μg/mL
  Growth temperature: 37°C
  Growth strain: NEB Stable
  Copy number: Low Copy
Gene/Insert
  Gene/Insert name: None
  GenBank ID: AY370909
  Cloning method: Restriction Enzyme
  Sequencing primers: 5′ n/a
Terms and licenses: Academic/Nonprofit Terms; Industry Terms: Not Available to Industry
Depositor comments: Recombine plasmids from the shuttle vectors (pShuttle, pShuttle-CMV, pAdTrack, pAdTrack-CMV) into the adenoviral plasmid pAdEasy-1. Plasmids recombined in pAdEasy-1 should be packaged in either 293 or 911 cells to make virus. See attached protocol for more information. AdEasy is a registered trademark of the Johns Hopkins University. NOTE: Addgene was unable to obtain high quality sequence for this plasmid, which may due to its size and repeat regions. Please take this into consideration when conducting your own quality control.
How to cite: pAdEasy-1 was a gift from Bert Vogelstein (Addgene plasmid # 16400 ; http://n2t.net/addgene:16400 ; RRID:Addgene_16400)
