LOCUS       Exported 622 bp ds-DNA linear SYN 17-MAY-2021
DEFINITION  Adenoviral vector for use in AdEasy System. .
ACCESSION   .
VERSION     .
KEYWORDS    pAdEasy-1
SOURCE      synthetic DNA construct
  ORGANISM  synthetic DNA construct
REFERENCE   1 (bases 1 to 622)
  AUTHORS   He TC, Zhou S, da Costa LT, Yu J, Kinzler KW, Vogelstein B
  TITLE     A simplified system for generating recombinant adenoviruses.
  JOURNAL   Proc Natl Acad Sci U S A. 1998 Mar 3. 95(5):2509-14.
  PUBMED    9482916
REFERENCE   2 (bases 1 to 622)
  AUTHORS   .
  TITLE     Direct Submission
  JOURNAL   Exported May 17, 2021 from SnapGene Server 1.1.58
            http://www.snapgene.com
FEATURES             Location/Qualifiers
     source          1..622
                     /organism="synthetic DNA construct"
                     /mol_type="other DNA"
ORIGIN
        1 cttcgaaact agaatcgatt tcgaaactag cttaagggtg ggaaagaata tataaggtgg
       61 gggtcttatg tagttttgta tctgttttgc agcagccgcc gccgccatga gcaccaactc
      121 gtttgatgga agcattgtga gctcatattt gacaacgcgc atgcccccat gggccggggt
      181 gcgtcagaat gtgatgggct ccagcattga tggtcgcccc gtcctgcccg caaactctac
      241 taccttgacc tacgagaccg tgtctggaac gccgttggag actgcagcct ccgccgccgc
      301 ttcagccgct gcagccaccg cccgcgggat tgtgactgac tttgctttcc tgagcccgct
      361 tgcaagcagt gcagcttccc gttcatccgc ccgcgatgac aagttgacgg ctcttttggc
      421 acaattggat tctttgaccc gggaacttaa tgtcgtttct cagcagctgt tggatctgcg
      481 ccagcaggtt tctgccctga aggcttcctc ccctcccaat gcggtttaaa acataaataa
      541 aaaaccagac tctgtttgga tttggatcaa gcaagtgtct tgctgtcttt atttaggggt
      601 tttgcgcgcg cggtaggccc gg
//
