>Addgene plasmid #16400 | pAdEasy-1 | addgene partial sequence | sequence record 136322 | Tet-internal-R 5'-aaggagctgactgggttgaag-3'
AATATGATAATGAGGGGGTGGAGTTTGTGACGTGGCGCGGGGCGTGGGAACGGGGCGGGTGACGTAGGTT
TTAGGGCGGAGTAACTTGTATGTGTTGGGAATTGTAGTTTTCTTAAAATGGGAAGTGACGTAACGTGGGA
AAACGGAAGTGACGATTTGAGGAAGTTGTGGGTTTTTTGGCTTTCGTTTCTGGGCGTAGGTTCGCGTGCG
GTTTTCTGGGTGTTTTTTGTGGACTTTAACCGTTACGTCATTTTTTAGTCCTATATATACTCGCTCTGCA
CTTGGCCCTTTTTTACACTGTGACTGATTGAGCTGGTGCCGTGTCGAGTGGTGTTTTTTTAATAGGTTTT
CTTTTTTACTGGTAAGGCTGACTGTTATGGCTGCCGCTGTGGAAGCGCTGTATGTTGTTCTGGAGCGGGA
GGGTGCTATTTTGCCTAGGCAGGAGGGTTTTTCAGGTGTTTATGTGTTTTTCTCTCCTATTAATTTTGTT
ATACCTCCTATGGGGGCTGTAATGTTGTCTCTACGCCTGCGGGTATGTATTCCCCCGGGCTATTTCGGTC
GCTTTTTAGCACTGACCGATGTGAATCAACCTGATGTGTTTACCGAGTCTTACATTATGACTCCGGACAT
GACCGAGGAGCTGTCGGTGGTGCTTTTTAATCACGGTGACCAGTTTTTTTACGGTCACGCCGGCATGGCC
GTAGTCCGTCTTATG
